Addgene plasmid #198342: Dyn1 R271E D291R
Purpose: Mammalian expression plasmid of GFP-chimera proteins.
Depositing lab: Justin Taraska. Depositing organization: National Heart, Lung, and Blood Institute (NHLBI). Publication: Cryo-EM structures of membrane-bound dynamin in a post-hydrolysis state primed for membrane fission. Jimah JR, Kundu N, Stanton AE, Sochacki KA, Canagarajah B, Chan L, Strub MP, Wang H, Taraska JW, Hinshaw JE. Dev Cell. 2024 Apr 23:S1534-5807(24)00233-8. doi: 10.1016/j.devcel.2024.04.008. PubMed 38663399.
Backbone
  Vector backbone: pEGFP-N1
  Backbone manufacturer: Clontech
  Vector type: Mammalian Expression
Growth in bacteria
  Bacterial resistance: Kanamycin, 50 μg/mL
  Growth temperature: 37°C
  Growth strain: DH5alpha
  Copy number: High Copy
Gene/Insert
  Gene/Insert name: Dynamin1
  Species: H. sapiens (human)
  Mutation: R271E D291R
  Entrez Gene: DNM1 (a.k.a. DEE31, DNM, EIEE31)
  Promoter: CMV
  Tag / fusion protein: EGFP (C terminal on insert)
  Cloning method: Unknown
  Sequencing primers: 5′ CNV-F; 3′ SV40-pArev
Terms and licenses: Academic/Nonprofit Terms; Industry Terms: Not Available to Industry
How to cite: Dyn1 R271E D291R was a gift from Justin Taraska (Addgene plasmid # 198342 ; http://n2t.net/addgene:198342 ; RRID:Addgene_198342)
