[The description below was written by a language model from this plasmid's Addgene catalogue record and pLannotate feature annotations shown in this document.]
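Description:
Dyn1 R271E D291R is a mammalian expression plasmid built on the Clontech pEGFP-N1 backbone that encodes human dynamin 1 (DNM1) carrying two charge-reversing substitutions, R271E and D291R, fused at its C terminus to EGFP. The sequenced construct is about 7.3 kb. It is propagated in E. coli from a high-copy ColE1/pUC-type origin and selected with kanamycin. The resistance gene is the Tn5 aminoglycoside phosphotransferase (NeoR/KanR), which is preceded by both a bacterial bla-type promoter and the SV40 enhancer/early promoter and followed by the HSV TK polyadenylation signal. This dual arrangement is what allows the same cassette to confer kanamycin resistance in bacteria and G418 resistance in transfected mammalian cells. An f1 origin is also present. Short matches annotated as ble, bGH poly(A) and SV40 large T antigen fragments appear to be incidental backbone homologies rather than functional parts.

The expression cassette consists of the human cytomegalovirus immediate-early enhancer and promoter, a remnant of the multiple cloning site, the DNM1 open reading frame, a short linker derived from the remaining cloning-site sequence, and the EGFP coding sequence, terminated by the SV40 polyadenylation signal. Transfection therefore yields strong constitutive expression of a fluorescent dynamin 1 chimera that can be followed by live-cell or fixed-cell imaging. Dynamin 1 is a GTPase involved in receptor-mediated endocytosis and vesicle trafficking, and the associated publication concerns cryo-EM structures of membrane-bound dynamin primed for fission. The record does not state the specific functional effect of the two mutations, nor the cloning method used.
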