Features (pLannotate 1.2.2; 16 found; start..end, strand, type, name):
     44..165     +  polyA_signal   SV40 poly(A) signal: SV40 polyadenylation signal
    199..627     -  rep_origin     f1 ori (sequence partly withheld): f1 bacteriophage origin of replication; arrow indicates direction of (+) strand synthesis
    654..758     +  promoter       AmpR promoter: bla
    760..1117    +  promoter       SV40 promoter: SV40 enhancer and early promoter
   1152..1946    +  CDS            NeoR/KanR: aminoglycoside phosphotransferase from Tn5; aph(3')-II (or nptII); confers resistance to neomycin, kanamycin, and G418 (Geneticin®)
   1967..2119    +  CDS            ble (fragment): BLE_KLEPN - Experimental evidence at protein level: Swiss-Prot protein existence level 1. Binding protein with a strong affinity to the bleomycin family of antibiotics. Binds to CL990; an antimitotic-antibiotic compound. From Klebsiella pneumoniae.
   2178..2225    +  polyA_signal   HSV TK poly(A) signal: herpes simplex virus thymidine kinase polyadenylation signal (Cole and Stacy, 1985)
   2316..2332    -  polyA_signal   bGH poly(A) signal (fragment): bovine growth hormone polyadenylation signal
   2554..3142    +  rep_origin     ori: high-copy-number ColE1/pMB1/pBR322/pUC origin of replication
   3317..3620    +  enhancer       CMV enhancer: human cytomegalovirus immediate early enhancer
   3621..3824    +  promoter       CMV promoter: human cytomegalovirus (CMV) immediate early promoter
   3847..3869    +  misc_feature   MCS (fragment): multiple cloning site
   3875..6463    +  CDS            DNM1: DYN1_HUMAN - Also known as DNM. Experimental evidence at protein level: Swiss-Prot protein existence level 1. Microtubule-associated force-producing protein involved in producing microtubule bundles and able to bind and hydrolyze GTP. Most probably involved in vesicular trafficking processes. Involved in receptor-mediated endocytosis. From Homo sapiens (Human).
   6463..6507    +  misc_feature   MCS (fragment): multiple cloning site
   6521..7240    +  CDS            EGFP: the original enhanced GFP (Yang et al., 1996) mammalian codon-optimized
   7257..21      +  CDS            large T antigen (fragment) (across the origin): large T antigen from SV40 (simian virus 40)
>Addgene plasmid #198342 | Dyn1 R271E D291R | addgene full sequence | sequence record 389681 | Addgene NGS Result
CCCCCTGAACCTGAAACATAAAATGAATGCAATTGTTGTTGTTAACTTGTTTATTGCAGCTTATAATGGT
TACAAATAAAGCAATAGCATCACAAATTTCACAAATAAAGCATTTTTTTCACTGCATTCTAGTTGTGGTT
TGTCCAAACTCATCAATGTATCTTAAGGCGTAAATTGTAAGCGTTAATATTTTGTTAAAATTCGCGTTAA
ATTTTTGTTAAATCAGCTCATTTTTTAACCAATAGGCCGAAATCGGCAAAATCCCTTATAAATCAAAAGA
ATAGACCGAGATAGGGT
[37 nt withheld, positions 298-334]
AAAGAACGTGGACTCCAACGTCAAAGG
[49 nt withheld, positions 362-410]
T
[91 nt withheld, positions 412-502]
G
[124 nt withheld, positions 504-627]
CAGGTGGCACTTTTCGGGGAAATGTGCGCGGAACCCCTATTTGTTTATTTTTCTAAATACATTCAAATAT
GTATCCGCTCATGAGACAATAACCCTGATAAATGCTTCAATAATATTGAAAAAGGAAGAGTCCTGAGGCG
GAAAGAACCAGCTGTGGAATGTGTGTCAGTTAGGGTGTGGAAAGTCCCCAGGCTCCCCAGCAGGCAGAAG
TATGCAAAGCATGCATCTCAATTAGTCAGCAACCAGGTGTGGAAAGTCCCCAGGCTCCCCAGCAGGCAGA
AGTATGCAAAGCATGCATCTCAATTAGTCAGCAACCATAGTCCCGCCCCTAACTCCGCCCATCCCGCCCC
TAACTCCGCCCAGTTCCGCCCATTCTCCGCCCCATGGCTGACTAATTTTTTTTATTTATGCAGAGGCCGA
GGCCGCCTCGGCCTCTGAGCTATTCCAGAAGTAGTGAGGAGGCTTTTTTGGAGGCCTAGGCTTTTGCAAA
GATCGATCAAGAGACAGGATGAGGATCGTTTCGCATGATTGAACAAGATGGATTGCACGCAGGTTCTCCG
GCCGCTTGGGTGGAGAGGCTATTCGGCTATGACTGGGCACAACAGACAATCGGCTGCTCTGATGCCGCCG
TGTTCCGGCTGTCAGCGCAGGGGCGCCCGGTTCTTTTTGTCAAGACCGACCTGTCCGGTGCCCTGAATGA
ACTGCAAGACGAGGCAGCGCGGCTATCGTGGCTGGCCACGACGGGCGTTCCTTGCGCAGCTGTGCTCGAC
GTTGTCACTGAAGCGGGAAGGGACTGGCTGCTATTGGGCGAAGTGCCGGGGCAGGATCTCCTGTCATCTC
ACCTTGCTCCTGCCGAGAAAGTATCCATCATGGCTGATGCAATGCGGCGGCTGCATACGCTTGATCCGGC
TACCTGCCCATTCGACCACCAAGCGAAACATCGCATCGAGCGAGCACGTACTCGGATGGAAGCCGGTCTT
GTCGATCAGGATGATCTGGACGAAGAGCATCAGGGGCTCGCGCCAGCCGAACTGTTCGCCAGGCTCAAGG
CGAGCATGCCCGACGGCGAGGATCTCGTCGTGACCCATGGCGATGCCTGCTTGCCGAATATCATGGTGGA
AAATGGCCGCTTTTCTGGATTCATCGACTGTGGCCGGCTGGGTGTGGCGGACCGCTATCAGGACATAGCG
TTGGCTACCCGTGATATTGCTGAAGAGCTTGGCGGCGAATGGGCTGACCGCTTCCTCGTGCTTTACGGTA
TCGCCGCTCCCGATTCGCAGCGCATCGCCTTCTATCGCCTTCTTGACGAGTTCTTCTGAGCGGGACTCTG
GGGTTCGAAATGACCGACCAAGCGACGCCCAACCTGCCATCACGAGATTTCGATTCCACCGCCGCCTTCT
ATGAAAGGTTGGGCTTCGGAATCGTTTTCCGGGACGCCGGCTGGATGATCCTCCAGCGCGGGGATCTCAT
GCTGGAGTTCTTCGCCCACCCTAGGGGGAGGCTAACTGAAACACGGAAGGAGACAATACCGGAAGGAACC
CGCGCTATGACGGCAATAAAAAGACAGAATAAAACGCACGGTGTTGGGTCGTTTGTTCATAAACGCGGGG
TTCGGTCCCAGGGCTGGCACTCTGTCGATACCCCACCGAGACCCCATTGGGGCCAATACGCCCGCGTTTC
TTCCTTTTCCCCACCCCACCCCCCAAGTTCGGGTGAAGGCCCAGGGCTCGCAGCCAACGTCGGGGCGGCA
GGCCCTGCCATAGCCTCAGGTTACTCATATATACTTTAGATTGATTTAAAACTTCATTTTTAATTTAAAA
GGATCTAGGTGAAGATCCTTTTTGATAATCTCATGACCAAAATCCCTTAACGTGAGTTTTCGTTCCACTG
AGCGTCAGACCCCGTAGAAAAGATCAAAGGATCTTCTTGAGATCCTTTTTTTCTGCGCGTAATCTGCTGC
TTGCAAACAAAAAAACCACCGCTACCAGCGGTGGTTTGTTTGCCGGATCAAGAGCTACCAACTCTTTTTC
CGAAGGTAACTGGCTTCAGCAGAGCGCAGATACCAAATACTGTTCTTCTAGTGTAGCCGTAGTTAGGCCA
CCACTTCAAGAACTCTGTAGCACCGCCTACATACCTCGCTCTGCTAATCCTGTTACCAGTGGCTGCTGCC
AGTGGCGATAAGTCGTGTCTTACCGGGTTGGACTCAAGACGATAGTTACCGGATAAGGCGCAGCGGTCGG
GCTGAACGGGGGGTTCGTGCACACAGCCCAGCTTGGAGCGAACGACCTACACCGAACTGAGATACCTACA
GCGTGAGCTATGAGAAAGCGCCACGCTTCCCGAAGGGAGAAAGGCGGACAGGTATCCGGTAAGCGGCAGG
GTCGGAACAGGAGAGCGCACGAGGGAGCTTCCAGGGGGAAACGCCTGGTATCTTTATAGTCCTGTCGGGT
TTCGCCACCTCTGACTTGAGCGTCGATTTTTGTGATGCTCGTCAGGGGGGCGGAGCCTATGGAAAAACGC
CAGCAACGCGGCCTTTTTACGGTTCCTGGCCTTTTGCTGGCCTTTTGCTCACATGTTCTTTCCTGCGTTA
TCCCCTGATTCTGTGGATAACCGTATTACCGCCATGCATTAGTTATTAATAGTAATCAATTACGGGGTCA
TTAGTTCATAGCCCATATATGGAGTTCCGCGTTACATAACTTACGGTAAATGGCCCGCCTGGCTGACCGC
CCAACGACCCCCGCCCATTGACGTCAATAATGACGTATGTTCCCATAGTAACGCCAATAGGGACTTTCCA
TTGACGTCAATGGGTGGAGTATTTACGGTAAACTGCCCACTTGGCAGTACATCAAGTGTATCATATGCCA
AGTACGCCCCCTATTGACGTCAATGACGGTAAATGGCCCGCCTGGCATTATGCCCAGTACATGACCTTAT
GGGACTTTCCTACTTGGCAGTACATCTACGTATTAGTCATCGCTATTACCATGGTGATGCGGTTTTGGCA
GTACATCAATGGGCGTGGATAGCGGTTTGACTCACGGGGATTTCCAAGTCTCCACCCCATTGACGTCAAT
GGGAGTTTGTTTTGGCACCAAAATCAACGGGACTTTCCAAAATGTCGTAACAACTCCGCCCCATTGACGC
AAATGGGCGGTAGGCGTGTACGGTGGGAGGTCTATATAAGCAGAGCTGGTTTAGTGAACCGTCAGATCCG
CTAGCGCTACCGGACTCAGATCCTGCCATGGGCAACCGCGGCATGGAAGATCTCATCCCGCTGGTCAACC
GGCTGCAAGACGCCTTCTCTGCCATCGGCCAGAACGCGGACCTCGACCTGCCGCAGATCGCTGTGGTGGG
CGGCCAGAGCGCCGGCAAGAGCTCGGTGCTCGAGAATTTCGTAGGCAGGGACTTCTTGCCTCGAGGATCT
GGCATTGTTACCCGACGTCCCCTGGTCTTGCAGCTGGTCAATGCAACCACAGAATATGCCGAGTTCCTGC
ACTGCAAGGGAAAGAAATTCACCGACTTCGAGGAGGTGCGCCTTGAGATCGAGGCCGAGACCGACAGGGT
CACCGGCACCAACAAGGGCATCTCGCCGGTGCCTATCAACCTCCGCGTCTACTCGCCGCACGTGCTGAAC
CTGACCCTGGTGGACCTGCCCGGAATGACCAAGGTCCCGGTGGGGGACCAACCTCCCGACATCGAGTTCC
AGATCCGAGACATGCTTATGCAGTTTGTCACCAAGGAGAACTGCCTCATCCTGGCCGTGTCCCCCGCCAA
CTCTGACCTGGCCAATTCTGACGCCCTCAAGGTCGCCAAGGAGGTGGACCCCCAGGGCCAGCGCACCATC
GGGGTCATCACCAAGCTGGACCTGATGGACGAGGGCACAGATGCCCGTGATGTGCTGGAGAACAAGCTGC
TCCCCCTGCGCAGAGGCTACATTGGAGTGGTGAACCGGAGCCAGAAGGACATTGATGGCAAGAAGGACAT
TACCGCCGCCTTGGCTGCTGAACGAAAGTTCTTCCTCTCCCATCCATCTTATCGCCACTTGGCTGACGAG
ATGGGCACGCCCTACCTGCAGAAGGTCCTCAATCAGCAACTGACGAACCACATCCGGAGGACACTGCCGG
GGCTGCGGAACAAGCTGCAGAGCCAGCTACTGTCCATTGAGAAGGAGGTGGAGGAATACAAGAACTTCCG
CCCTGATGACCCAGCTCGCAAGACCAAGGCCCTGCTGCAGATGGTCCAGCAGTTTGCCGTAGACTTTGAG
AAGCGCATTGAGGGCTCAGGAGATCAGATCGACACCTACGAACTGTCAGGGGGAGCCCGCATTAACCGAA
TCTTCCACGAGCGCTTCCCTTTCGAGCTGGTCAAGATGGAGTTTGATGAGAAGGAACTCCGAAGGGAGAT
CAGCTATGCTATCAAGAATATCCATGGCATTAGAACGGGGCTGTTTACCCCAGACATGGCCTTTGAGACC
ATTGTGAAAAAGCAGGTGAAGAAGATCCGAGAACCGTGTCTCAAGTGTGTGGACATGGTTATCTCGGAGC
TAATCAGCACCGTTAGACAGTGCACCAAGAAGCTCCAGCAGTACCCGCGGCTACGGGAGGAGATGGAGCG
CATCGTGACCACCCACATCCGGGAGCGCGAGGGCCGCACTAAGGAGCAGGTCATGCTTCTCATCGATATC
GAGCTGGCTTACATGAACACCAACCATGAGGACTTCATAGGCTTTGCCAATGCTCAGCAGAGGAGCAACC
AGATGAACAAGAAGAAGACTTCAGGGAACCAGGATGAGATTCTGGTCATCCGCAAGGGCTGGCTGACTAT
CAATAATATTGGCATCATGAAAGGGGGCTCCAAGGAGTACTGGTTTGTGCTGACTGCTGAGAATCTGTCC
TGGTACAAGGATGATGAGGAGAAAGAGAAGAAATACATGCTGTCTGTGGACAACCTCAAGCTGCGGGACG
TGGAGAAGGGCTTTATGTCGAGCAAGCATATCTTTGCCCTCTTTAACACGGAGCAGAGGAATGTCTACAA
GGATTATCGGCAGCTGGAGCTAGCCTGTGAGACACAGGAGGAGGTGGACAGCTGGAAGGCCTCCTTCCTG
AGGGCTGGCGTGTACCCTGAGCGTGTTGGGGACAAAGAGAAAGCCAGCGAGACCGAGGAGAATGGCTCCG
ACAGCTTCATGCATTCCATGGACCCACAGCTGGAACGGCAAGTGGAGACCATCCGGAATCTTGTGGACTC
ATACATGGCCATTGTCAACAAGACCGTGAGGGACCTCATGCCCAAGACCATCATGCACCTCATGATTAAC
AATACCAAGGAGTTCATCTTCTCGGAGCTGCTGGCCAACCTGTACTCGTGTGGGGACCAGAACACGCTGA
TGGAGGAGTCGGCGGAGCAGGCACAGCGGCGCGACGAGATGCTGCGCATGTACCACGCACTGAAGGAGGC
GCTCAGCATCATCGGCAACATCAACACGACCACCGTCAGCACGCCCATGCCCCCGCCCGTGGACGACTCC
TGGCTGCAGGTGCAGAGCGTACCGGCCGGACGCAGGTCGCCCACGTCCAGCCCCACGCCGCAGCGCCGAG
CCCCCGCCGTGCCCCCAGCCCGGCCCGGGTCGCGGGGCCCTGCTCCTGGGCCTCCGCCTGCTGGGTCCGC
CCTGGGGGGGGCGCCCCCCGTGCCCTCCAGGCCGGGGGCTTCCCCTGACCCTTTCGGCCCTCCCCCTCAG
GTGCCCTCGCGCCCCAACCGCGCCCCGCCCGGGGTCCCCAGCCGATCGGGTCAGGCAAGTCCATCCCGTC
CTGAGAGCCCCAGGCCCCCCTTCGACAAGCTTCGAATTCTGCAGTCGACGGTACCGCGGGCCCGGGATCC
ACCGGTCGCCACCATGGTGAGCAAGGGCGAGGAGCTGTTCACCGGGGTGGTGCCCATCCTGGTCGAGCTG
GACGGCGACGTAAACGGCCACAAGTTCAGCGTGTCCGGCGAGGGCGAGGGCGATGCCACCTACGGCAAGC
TGACCCTGAAGTTCATCTGCACCACCGGCAAGCTGCCCGTGCCCTGGCCCACCCTCGTGACCACCCTGAC
CTACGGCGTGCAGTGCTTCAGCCGCTACCCCGACCACATGAAGCAGCACGACTTCTTCAAGTCCGCCATG
CCCGAAGGCTACGTCCAGGAGCGCACCATCTTCTTCAAGGACGACGGCAACTACAAGACCCGCGCCGAGG
TGAAGTTCGAGGGCGACACCCTGGTGAACCGCATCGAGCTGAAGGGCATCGACTTCAAGGAGGACGGCAA
CATCCTGGGGCACAAGCTGGAGTACAACTACAACAGCCACAACGTCTATATCATGGCCGACAAGCAGAAG
AACGGCATCAAGGTGAACTTCAAGATCCGCCACAACATCGAGGACGGCAGCGTGCAGCTCGCCGACCACT
ACCAGCAGAACACCCCCATCGGCGACGGCCCCGTGCTGCTGCCCGACAACCACTACCTGAGCACCCAGTC
CGCCCTGAGCAAAGACCCCAACGAGAAGCGCGATCACATGGTCCTGCTGGAGTTCGTGACCGCCGCCGGG
ATCACTCTCGGCATGGACGAGCTGTACAAGTAAAGCGGCCGCGACTCTAGATCATAATCAGCCATACCAC
ATTTGTAGAGGTTTTACTTGCTTTAAAAAACCTCCCACACCT
